>Addgene plasmid #162316 | pEPQDKN0729 | addgene full sequence | sequence record 320903 | Addgene NGS Result
GAGATTTTGAGACACAACGTGAGATCAAAGGATCTTCTTGAGATCCTTTTTTTCTGCGCGTAATCTGCTG
CTTGCAAACAAAAAAACCACCGCTACCAGCGGTGGTTTGTTTGCCGGATCAAGAGCTACCAACTCTTTTT
CCGAAGGTAACTGGCTTCAGCAGAGCGCAGATACCAAATACTGTTCTTCTAGTGTAGCCGTAGTTAGGCC
ACCACTTCAAGAACTCTGTAGCACCGCCTACATACCTCGCTCTGCTAATCCTGTTACCAGTGGCTGCTGC
CAGTGGCGATAAGTCGTGTCTTACCGGGTTGGACTCAAGACGATAGTTACCGGATAAGGCGCAGCGGTCG
GGCTGAACGGGGGGTTCGTGCACACAGCCCAGCTTGGAGCGAACGACCTACACCGAACTGAGATACCTAC
AGCGTGAGCTATGAGAAAGCGCCACGCTTCCCGAAGGGAGAAAGGCGGACAGGTATCCGGTAAGCGGCAG
GGTCGGAACAGGAGAGCGCACGAGGGAGCTTCCAGGGGGAAACGCCTGGTATCTTTATAGTCCTGTCGGG
TTTCGCCACCTCTGACTTGAGCGTCGATTTTTGTGATGCTCGTCAGGGGGGCGGAGCCTATGGAAAAACG
CCAGCAACGCGATCCCGCGAAATTAATACGACTCACTATAGGGACACCACAACGGTTTCCCTCTAGAAAT
AATTTTGTTTAACTTTAAGAAGGAGATATACATATGGAGAAAAAAATAATGGGTGAGTCTCTGTTCAAAG
GCCCACGCGACTATAATCCCATCTCCTCGACGATCTGCCACTTAACCAACGAGTCGGACGGACATACGAC
CAGTCTGTACGGCATCGGGTTCGGCCCGTTTATTATCACTAATAAACATCTGTTCCGTCGCAACAACGGT
ACCTTACTTGTACAGTCTCTTCACGGCGTGTTTAAAGTGAAGAATACTACTACCCTTCAGCAGCATCTGA
TCGACGGTCGCGATATGATTATCATCCGTATGCCGAAAGACTTTCCGCCCTTCCCGCAGAAATTAAAGTT
CCGCGAACCCCAGCGCGAGGAACGTATTTGCTTGGTTACCACAAATTTTCAGACAAAATCAATGAGCTCA
ATGGTTAGCGATACGAGCTGTACTTTTCCGAGCAGTGACGGTATCTTTTGGAAACACTGGATCCAGACGA
AAGACGGCCAATGCGGATCACCGCTGGTGAGTACCCGTGACGGCTTTATCGTGGGCATTCATTCCGCCAG
CAACTTTACTAATACCAATAACTACTTTACCTCAGTACCCAAGAATTTTATGGAGCTGTTAACCAACCAA
GAAGCACAACAATGGGTGAGCGGGTGGCGTCTGAACGCCGATAGCGTTCTGTGGGGTGGTCACAAGGTGT
TTATGGTCAAGCCTGAGGAACCGTTCCAACCTGTGAAAGAGGCCACCCAGTTGATGAACGGTTCGTAAGT
CGACCGGCTGCTAACAAAGCCCGAGCTTCGGCTGCTAACAAAGCCCGAAAGGAAGCTGAGTTGGCTGCTG
CCACCGCTGAGCAATAACTAGCATAACCCCTTGGGGCCTCTAAACGGGTCTTGAGGGGTTTTTTGCTGAA
AGCCAATTCTGATTAGAAAAACTCATCGAGCATCAAATGAAACTGCAATTTATTCATATCAGGATTATCA
ATACCATATTTTTGAAAAAGCCGTTTCTGTAATGAAGGAGAAAACTCACCGAGGCAGTTCCATAGGATGG
CAAGATCCTGGTATCGGTCTGCGATTCCGACTCGTCCAACATCAATACAACCTATTAATTTCCCCTCGTC
AAAAATAAGGTTATCAAGTGAGAAATCACCATGAGTGACGACTGAATCCGGTGAGAATGGCAAAAGCTTA
TGCATTTCTTTCCAGACTTGTTCAACAGGCCAGCCATTACGCTCGTCATCAAAATCACTCGCATCAACCA
AACCGTTATTCATTCGTGATTGCGCCTGAGCGAGACGAAATACGCGATCGCTGTTAAAAGGACAATTACA
AACAGGAATCGAATGCAACCGGCGCAGGAACACTGCCAGCGCATCAACAATATTTTCACCTGAATCAGGA
TATTCTTCTAATACCTGGAATGCTGTTTTCCCGGGGATCGCAGTGGTGAGTAACCATGCATCATCAGGAG
TACGGATAAAATGCTTGATGGTCGGAAGAGGCATAAATTCCGTCAGCCAGTTTAGTCTGACCATCTCATC
TGTAACATCATTGGCAACGCTACCTTTGCCATGTTTCAGAAACAACTCTGGCGCATCGGGCTTCCCATAC
AATCGATAGATTGTCGCACCTGATTGCCCGACATTATCGCGAGCCCATTTATACCCATATAAATCAGCAT
CCATGTTGGAATTTAATCGCGGCTTCGAGCAAGACGTTTCCCGTTGAATATGGCTCATAACACCCCTTGT
ATTACTGTTTATGTAAGCAGACAGTTTTATTGTTCATGATGATATATTTTTATCTTGTGCAATGTAACAT
CA
Features (pLannotate 1.2.2; 6 found; start..end, strand, type, name):
     38..626     +  rep_origin     ori: high-copy-number ColE1/pMB1/pBR322/pUC origin of replication
    654..672     +  promoter       T7 promoter: promoter for bacteriophage T7 RNA polymerase
    704..726     +  RBS            RBS: efficient ribosome binding site from bacteriophage T7 gene 10 (Olins and Rangwala, 1989)
    752..1558    +  CDS            POLG_TEV (fragment): Experimental evidence at protein level: Swiss-Prot protein existence level 1. [Nuclear inclusion protein A]: has RNA-binding and proteolytic activities. From Tobacco etch virus (TEV).
   1558..1605    +  terminator     T7 terminator: transcription terminator for bacteriophage T7 RNA polymerase
   1623..2438    -  CDS            KanR: aminoglycoside phosphotransferase; aph(3')-Ia; confers resistance to kanamycin in bacteria or G418 (Geneticin®) in eukaryotes
