[The description below was written by a language model from this plasmid's Addgene catalogue record and pLannotate feature annotations shown in this document.]
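Description:
pEPQDKN0729 is a compact (about 2.5 kb) bacterial expression plasmid built on a pUC18-derived backbone and classed as a synthetic biology vector. It is designed to supply tobacco etch virus (TEV) protease in T7-driven E. coli cell-free protein synthesis reactions. It is propagated in standard E. coli cloning strains at high copy number from a ColE1/pUC-type origin of replication. Selection is with kanamycin through an aph(3')-Ia aminoglycoside phosphotransferase gene, which lies on the opposite strand to the expression cassette.

The payload is a single, minimal T7 expression unit. A bacteriophage T7 promoter is followed by the efficient ribosome binding site from T7 gene 10, then a coding sequence that matches the nuclear inclusion protein A region of the TEV polyprotein, which is the proteolytic domain commonly referred to as TEV protease. A T7 terminator sits immediately after the open reading frame. The insert name also lists a "NET" element between the RBS and the protease. The short gap between the annotated RBS and the TEV-matching region could hold a brief N-terminal sequence, but the record does not define this element and the feature table does not annotate it. No lac operator, repressor gene or affinity tag is annotated, so transcription depends simply on T7 RNA polymerase being present in the lysate or reaction mix.

The construct comes from work on biofoundry-assisted expression and characterization of plant proteins. TEV protease is widely used to cleave fusion tags at its specific recognition site, so cell-free production of it would suit such processing, although the record does not spell out the specific downstream application.
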