Addgene plasmid #162316: pEPQDKN0729
Purpose: TEV protease plasmid for T7-driven E. coli cell-free protein synthesis
Depositing lab: Nicola Patron. Depositing organization: Earlham Institute. Publication: Biofoundry-assisted expression and characterization of plant proteins. Dudley QM, Cai YM, Kallam K, Debreyne H, Carrasco Lopez JA, Patron NJ. Synth Biol (Oxf). 2021 Sep 11;6(1):ysab029. doi: 10.1093/synbio/ysab029. eCollection 2021. PubMed 34693026.
Backbone
  Vector backbone: pUC18
  Vector type: Synthetic Biology
Growth in bacteria
  Bacterial resistance: Kanamycin, 50 μg/mL
  Growth temperature: 37°C
  Growth strain: DH5alpha
  Copy number: High Copy
Gene/Insert
  Gene/Insert name: T7prom-RBS-NET-TEVprotease
  Species: Synthetic
  Cloning method: Unknown
  Sequencing primers: 5′ T7; 3′ T7 Terminal
Terms and licenses: Academic/Nonprofit Terms; Industry Terms: Not Available to Industry
How to cite: pEPQDKN0729 was a gift from Nicola Patron (Addgene plasmid # 162316 ; http://n2t.net/addgene:162316 ; RRID:Addgene_162316)
